>Addgene plasmid #19015 | p40 R58Q | addgene partial sequence | sequence record 24842 | 19015 sequence with T7-term
GTTGTAGACCCTGTAGNTTGTCCTTCTGCGATGATGTGCAGCATTCCAGGGGAAGAGGCTGCTTCTTGGG
AGGGGAGGCCACGAGCCTGCCGCACNANGAGCGCTACGTCCTCATCCGACAGCAGCCGAACCAGATCCCC
CTCAGCGTCCCGGTAATTCAGAGCTATGTCCTCTCTCTGGAACTCCCGCCTTGTGAGCTCCAGCAGGTCT
TTCAATAGGGGAGTGCTGCTGAGATCTTCCTC
