>Addgene plasmid #19015 | p40 R58Q | addgene partial sequence | sequence record 24843 | T7 5'-TAATACGACTCACTATAGGG-3'
TGNGNAATTCCCTCTGAATATTTTGTTTACTTTAAGAAGGAGATATACCATGGGCAGCAGCCATCATCAT
CATCATCACAGCAGCGGCCTGGTGCCGCGCGGCAGCCATATGGCTAGCATGACTGGTGGACAGCAAATGG
GTCGCGGATCCGAATTCATGGCTGTGGCCCAGCAGCTGCGGGCCGAGAGTGACTTTGAACAGCTTCCGGA
TGATGTTGCCATCTCGGCCAACATTGCTGACATCGAGGAGAAGAGAGGCTTCACCAGCCACTTTGTTTTC
GTCATCGAGGTGAAGACAAAAGGAGGATCCAAGTACCTCATCTACCGCCAGTACCGCCAGTTCCATGCTT
TGCAGAGCAAGCTGGAGGAGCGCTTCGGGCCAGACAGCAAGAGCAGTGCCCTGGCCTGTACCCTGCCCAC
ACTCCCAGCCAAAGTCTACGTGGGTGTGAAACAGGAGATCGCCGAGATGCGGATACCTGCCCTCAACGCC
TACATGAAGAGCCTGCTCAGCCTGCCGGTCTGGGTGCTGATGGATGAGGACGTCCGGATCTTCTTTTACC
AGTCGCCCTATGACTCAGAGCAGGTGCCCCAGGCACTCCGCCGGCTCCGCCCGCGCACCCGGAAAGTCAA
GAGCGTGTCCCCACAGGGAAAACAGCGTTGACCGCATGGCAGCTCCGAGATGAGAGGCTCTATTTGACTT
CACTGGAAACAGCAAACTGGAGCTGAATTTCAAAGCTGGAGATGTGATCTTCCTCCTCAGTCGGATCAAC
AAAAGACTGGCTGGAGGGCACTGTCCGGGGAGCCACGGGCATCTTCCTCTTN
