[The description below was written by a language model from this plasmid's Addgene catalogue record.]
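Description:
p40 R58Q is a bacterial expression plasmid built on the pET28a backbone, carrying the human p40phox coding sequence (NCF4, a cytosolic subunit of the phagocyte NADPH oxidase) with an R58Q point mutation. The insert of roughly 1 kb was introduced by restriction cloning, with XhoI recorded as the 5′ site and EcoRI as the 3′ site; the record does not say whether either site survived. The plasmid is selected with kanamycin, is propagated in a standard cloning strain, and is listed as high copy. No feature table is provided, so the regulatory elements are not itemised. However, pET28a vectors generally drive expression from a T7 promoter under lac operator control, which fits the T7 sequencing primer listed. Such vectors require a host that supplies T7 RNA polymerase for protein production.

The protein is made with an N-terminal His tag contributed by the backbone, which allows purification of the recombinant protein by immobilised metal affinity chromatography. Residue 58 lies in the PX domain of p40phox, the module that binds phosphatidylinositol 3-phosphate. The associated study concerns PI(3)P-dependent and PI(3)P-independent functions of p40phox in activating the neutrophil NADPH oxidase. In that context the R58Q variant most plausibly serves as a lipid-binding-deficient form for comparison with the wild-type protein, although the record does not explicitly state the mutation's functional effect. The construct is suited to producing purified mutant p40phox for in vitro biochemical work such as lipid-binding or reconstituted oxidase assays.
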