Addgene plasmid #19015: p40 R58Q
Depositing lab: Michael Yaffe. Depositing organization: Massachusetts Institute of Technology. Publication: Phosphatidylinositol 3-phosphate-dependent and -independent functions of p40phox in activation of the neutrophil NADPH oxidase. Bissonnette SA, Glazier CM, Stewart MQ, Brown GE, Ellson CD, Yaffe MB. J Biol Chem. 2008 Jan 25. 283(4):2108-19. 10.1074/jbc.M706639200 PubMed 18029359.
Backbone
  Vector backbone: pET28a
  Backbone manufacturer: EMD Biosciences
  Backbone size w/o insert (bp): 5369
  Vector type: Bacterial Expression
Growth in bacteria
  Bacterial resistance: Kanamycin, 50 μg/mL
  Growth temperature: 37°C
  Growth strain: DH5alpha
  Copy number: High Copy
Gene/Insert
  Gene/Insert name: p40phox (alt names: NADPH oxidase subunit; NCF4)
  Species: H. sapiens (human)
  Insert size (bp): 1019
  Mutation: R58Q
  GenBank ID: X77094
  Entrez Gene: NCF4 (a.k.a. CGD3, NCF, P40PHOX, SH3PXD4)
  Tag / fusion protein: His (N terminal on backbone)
  Cloning method: Restriction Enzyme; 5′ cloning site XhoI (unknown if destroyed); 3′ cloning site EcoRI (unknown if destroyed)
  Sequencing primers: 5′ T7
Terms and licenses: Academic/Nonprofit Terms; Industry Terms: Not Available to Industry
How to cite: p40 R58Q was a gift from Michael Yaffe (Addgene plasmid # 19015 ; http://n2t.net/addgene:19015 ; RRID:Addgene_19015)
